Addgene plasmid #116597: pHAGE-PIK3R1-K567E
Purpose: Lentiviral expression of PIK3R1 K567E
Depositing lab: Gordon Mills & Kenneth Scott. Depositing organization: Baylor College of Medicine. Publication: Systematic Functional Annotation of Somatic Mutations in Cancer. Ng PK, Li J, Jeong KJ, Shao S, Chen H, Tsang YH, Sengupta S, Wang Z, Bhavana VH, Tran R, Soewito S, Minussi DC, Moreno D, Kong K, Dogruluk T, Lu H, Gao J, Tokheim C, Zhou DC, Johnson AM, Zeng J, Ip CKM, Ju Z, Wester M, Yu S, Li Y, Vellano CP, Schultz N, Karchin R, Ding L, Lu Y, Cheung LWT, Chen K, Shaw KR, Meric-Bernstam F, Scott KL, Yi S, Sahni N, Liang H, Mills GB. Cancer Cell. 2018 Mar 12;33(3):450-462.e10. doi: 10.1016/j.ccell.2018.01.021. PubMed 29533785.
Backbone
  Vector backbone: pHAGE
  Vector type: Lentiviral
Growth in bacteria
  Bacterial resistance: Ampicillin, 100 μg/mL
  Growth temperature: 37°C
  Growth strain: Stbl3
  Copy number: High Copy
Gene/Insert
  Gene/Insert name: PIK3R1
  Species: H. sapiens (human)
  Mutation: K567E
  Entrez Gene: PIK3R1 (a.k.a. AGM7, GRB1, IMD36, p85, p85-ALPHA, p85alpha)
  Cloning method: Gateway Cloning
Terms and licenses: Academic/Nonprofit Terms; Industry Terms: Not Available to Industry
How to cite: pHAGE-PIK3R1-K567E was a gift from Gordon Mills & Kenneth Scott (Addgene plasmid # 116597 ; http://n2t.net/addgene:116597 ; RRID:Addgene_116597)
