[The description below was written by a language model from this plasmid's Addgene catalogue record and pLannotate feature annotations shown in this document.]
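Description:
pHAGE-PIK3R1-K567E is an HIV-1-based lentiviral expression plasmid built on the pHAGE backbone and carrying human PIK3R1, which encodes the p85α regulatory subunit of PI3-kinase, with the K567E point mutation. In bacteria it is maintained through a high-copy ColE1/pUC-type origin and selected with ampicillin via the β-lactamase gene. The viral portion contains a truncated 5' LTR, the Ψ packaging signal with an adjoining gag fragment, the Rev response element, the cPPT/CTS, and a ΔU3 self-inactivating 3' LTR. The transfer genome can therefore be packaged and integrated when helper functions are supplied in trans, but the integrated provirus lacks LTR promoter activity.

Expression is driven by the constitutive human EF-1α promoter. The PIK3R1 open reading frame was introduced by Gateway recombination and sits between attB1 and attB2 sites. The annotation detects a short HA-tag fragment immediately upstream of the coding sequence and a V5 epitope downstream of attB2. The record does not say whether either tag is translated in frame with the protein. An EMCV IRES followed by EGFP makes the transcript bicistronic, so transduced cells can be identified or sorted by green fluorescence, and a WPRE ahead of the 3' LTR enhances transcript stability and expression. No mammalian drug-selection marker is annotated. Remnants of lac regulatory elements, SV40 ori and poly(A) fragments, and nef fragments appear to be backbone leftovers.

The construct comes from a large collection built to functionally annotate somatic cancer mutations. It is used for stable lentiviral expression of this PIK3R1 variant in mammalian cells to assess its functional effects.
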