Features (pLannotate 1.2.2; 28 found; start..end, strand, type, name):
    377..634     +  LTR            5' LTR (truncated): truncated 5' long terminal repeat (LTR) from HIV-1
    681..806     +  misc_feature   HIV-1 Ψ: packaging signal of human immunodeficiency virus type 1
    790..1128    +  CDS            HIV-1 gag (fragment): gag protein from human immunodeficiency virus 1; gag
   1303..1536    +  misc_feature   RRE: The Rev response element (RRE) of HIV-1 allows for Rev-dependent mRNA export from the nucleus to the cytoplasm.
   1913..2013    +  CDS            Rev (fragment): human immunodeficiency virus 1 (HIV-1) Rev protein; rev; enhances nuclear export of unspliced and incompletely spliced viral mRNAs
   2058..2175    +  misc_feature   cPPT/CTS: central polypurine tract and central termination sequence of HIV-1
   2223..3401    +  promoter       EF-1α promoter: strong constitutive promoter for human elongation factor EF-1α
   3422..3439    +  protein_bind   attB1 (fragment): mutant version of attB; core recombination site for the Gateway® BP reaction BP Clonase™
   3451..3477    +  CDS            3xHA (fragment): three tandem HA epitope tags
   3478..5646    +  CDS            PIK3R1: P85A_HUMAN - Also known as GRB1. Experimental evidence at protein level: Swiss-Prot protein existence level 1. Binds to activated (phosphorylated) protein-Tyr kinases, through its SH2 domain, and acts as an adapter, mediating the association of the p110 catalytic unit to the plasma membrane. Necessary for the insulin-stimulated increase in glucose uptake and glycogen synthesis in insulin-sensitive tissues. Plays an important role in signaling in response to FGFR1, FGFR2, FGFR3, FGFR4, KITLG/SCF, KIT, PDGFRA and PDGFRB. Likewise, plays a role in ITGB2 signaling (PubMed:17626883, PubMed:19805105
   5649..5672    -  protein_bind   attB2: mutant version of attB; recombination site for the Gateway® BP reaction BP Clonase™
   5725..5766    +  CDS            V5 tag: epitope tag from simian virus 5
   5892..6354    +  misc_feature   IRES: internal ribosome entry site (IRES) of the encephalomyocarditis virus (EMCV)
   6368..7087    +  CDS            EGFP: the original enhanced GFP (Yang et al., 1996) mammalian codon-optimized
   7101..7689    +  misc_feature   WPRE: woodchuck hepatitis virus posttranscriptional regulatory element
   7697..7762    +  CDS            nef (fragment): NEF_HV1Z2 - Experimental evidence at protein level: Swiss-Prot protein existence level 1. Extracellular Nef protein targets CD4(+) T-lymphocytes for apoptosis by interacting with CXCR4 surface receptors. From Human immunodeficiency virus type 1 group M subtype D (isolate Z2/CDC-Z34) (HIV-1).
   7764..7997    +  LTR            3' LTR (ΔU3): self-inactivating 3' long terminal repeat (LTR) from HIV-1
   8202..8306    +  promoter       AmpR promoter: bla
   8307..9167    +  CDS            AmpR: β-lactamase; bla; confers resistance to ampicillin, carbenicillin, and related antibiotics
   9338..9926    +  rep_origin     ori: high-copy-number ColE1/pMB1/pBR322/pUC origin of replication
  10109..10163   +  CDS            lacI (fragment): lac repressor; lacI; The lac repressor binds to the lac operator to inhibit transcription in E. coli. This inhibition can be relieved by adding lactose or isopropyl-β-D-thiogalactopyranoside (IPTG).
  10169..10262   +  rep_origin     SV40 ori (fragment): SV40 origin of replication
  10287..10324   +  CDS            lacI (fragment): lac repressor; lacI; The lac repressor binds to the lac operator to inhibit transcription in E. coli. This inhibition can be relieved by adding lactose or isopropyl-β-D-thiogalactopyranoside (IPTG).
  10337..10358   +  protein_bind   CAP binding site: CAP binding activates transcription in the presence of cAMP. E. coli catabolite activator protein
  10373..10403   +  promoter       lac promoter: promoter for the E. coli lac operon
  10407..10429   +  protein_bind   lac operator (fragment): The lac repressor binds to the lac operator to inhibit transcription in E. coli. This inhibition can be relieved by adding lactose or isopropyl-β-D-thiogalactopyranoside (IPTG). lac repressor encoded by lacI
  10461..10544   +  polyA_signal   SV40 poly(A) signal (fragment): SV40 polyadenylation signal
  10711..329     +  CDS            nef (fragment) (across the origin): NEF_HV1BR - Experimental evidence at protein level: Swiss-Prot protein existence level 1. Extracellular Nef protein targets CD4(+) T-lymphocytes for apoptosis by interacting with CXCR4 surface receptors (PubMed:14990729). From Human immunodeficiency virus type 1 group M subtype B (isolate BRU/LAI) (HIV-1).
>Addgene plasmid #116597 | pHAGE-PIK3R1-K567E | addgene full sequence | sequence record 250661 | Addgene NGS Result
TGGAAGGGCTAATTCACTCCCAAAGAAGACAAGATATCCTTGATCTGTGGATCTACCACACACAAGGCTA
CTTCCCTGATTAGCAGAACTACACACCAGGGCCAGGGGTCAGATATCCACTGACCTTTGGATGGTGCTAC
AAGCTAGTACCAGTTGAGCCAGATAAGGTAGAAGAGGCCAATAAAGGAGAGAACACCAGCTTGTTACACC
CTGTGAGCCTGCATGGGATGGATGACCCGGAGAGAGAAGTGTTAGAGTGGAGGTTTGACAGCCGCCTAGC
ATTTCATCACGTGGCCCGAGAGCTGCATCCGGAGTACTTCAAGAACTGCTGATATCGAGCTTGCTACAAG
GGACTTTCCGCTGGGGACTTTCCAGGGAGGCGTGGCCTGGGCGGGACTGGGGAGTGGCGAGCCCTCAGAT
CCTGCATATAAGCAGCTGCTTTTTGCCTGTACTGGGTCTCTCTGGTTAGACCAGATCTGAGCCTGGGAGC
TCTCTGGCTAACTAGGGAACCCACTGCTTAAGCCTCAATAAAGCTTGCCTTGAGTGCTTCAAGTAGTGTG
TGCCCGTCTGTTGTGTGACTCTGGTAACTAGAGATCCCTCAGACCCTTTTAGTCAGTGTGGAAAATCTCT
AGCAGTGGCGCCCGAACAGGGACTTGAAAGCGAAAGGGAAACCAGAGGAGCTCTCTCGACGCAGGACTCG
GCTTGCTGAAGCGCGCACGGCAAGAGGCGAGGGGCGGCGACTGGTGAGTACGCCAAAAATTTTGACTAGC
GGAGGCTAGAAGGAGAGAGATGGGTGCGAGAGCGTCAGTATTAAGCGGGGGAGAATTAGATCGCGATGGG
AAAAAATTCGGTTAAGGCCAGGGGGAAAGAAAAAATATAAATTAAAACATATAGTATGGGCAAGCAGGGA
GCTAGAACGATTCGCAGTTAATCCTGGCCTGTTAGAAACATCAGAAGGCTGTAGACAAATACTGGGACAG
CTACAACCATCCCTTCAGACAGGATCAGAAGAACTTAGATCATTATATAATACAGTAGCAACCCTCTATT
GTGTGCATCAAAGGATAGAGATAAAAGACACCAAGGAAGCTTTAGACAAGATAGAGGAAGAGCAAAACAA
AAGTAAGACCACCGCACAGCAAGCGGCCGGCCGCTGATCTTCAGACCTGGAGGAGGAGATATGAGGGACA
ATTGGAGAAGTGAATTATATAAATATAAAGTAGTAAAAATTGAACCATTAGGAGTAGCACCCACCAAGGC
AAAGAGAAGAGTGGTGCAGAGAGAAAAAAGAGCAGTGGGAATAGGAGCTTTGTTCCTTGGGTTCTTGGGA
GCAGCAGGAAGCACTATGGGCGCAGCGTCAATGACGCTGACGGTACAGGCCAGACAATTATTGTCTGGTA
TAGTGCAGCAGCAGAACAATTTGCTGAGGGCTATTGAGGCGCAACAGCATCTGTTGCAACTCACAGTCTG
GGGCATCAAGCAGCTCCAGGCAAGAATCCTGGCTGTGGAAAGATACCTAAAGGATCAACAGCTCCTGGGG
ATTTGGGGTTGCTCTGGAAAACTCATTTGCACCACTGCTGTGCCTTGGAATGCTAGTTGGAGTAATAAAT
CTCTGGAACAGATTTGGAATCACACGACCTGGATGGAGTGGGACAGAGAAATTAACAATTACACAAGCTT
AATACACTCCTTAATTGAAGAATCGCAAAACCAGCAAGAAAAGAATGAACAAGAATTATTGGAATTAGAT
AAATGGGCAAGTTTGTGGAATTGGTTTAACATAACAAATTGGCTGTGGTATATAAAATTATTCATAATGA
TAGTAGGAGGCTTGGTAGGTTTAAGAATAGTTTTTGCTGTACTTTCTATAGTGAATAGAGTTAGGCAGGG
ATATTCACCATTATCGTTTCAGACCCACCTCCCAACCCCGAGGGGACCCGACAGGCCCGAAGGAATAGAA
GAAGAAGGTGGAGAGAGAGACAGAGACAGATCCATTCGATTAGTGAACGGATCTCGACGGTATCGCCGAA
TTCACAAATGGCAGTATTCATCCACAATTTTAAAAGAAAAGGGGGGATTGGGGGGTACAGTGCAGGGGAA
AGAATAGTAGACATAATAGCAACAGACATACAAACTAAAGAATTACAAAAACAAATTACAAAAATTCAAA
ATTTTCGGGTTTATTACAGGGACAGCAGAGATCCAGTTTGGACTAGTCGTGAGGCTCCGGTGCCCGTCAG
TGGGCAGAGCGCACATCGCCCACAGTCCCCGAGAAGTTGGGGGGAGGGGTCGGCAATTGAACCGGTGCCT
AGAGAAGGTGGCGCGGGGTAAACTGGGAAAGTGATGTCGTGTACTGGCTCCGCCTTTTTCCCGAGGGTGG
GGGAGAACCGTATATAAGTGCAGTAGTCGCCGTGAACGTTCTTTTTCGCAACGGGTTTGCCGCCAGAACA
CAGGTAAGTGCCGTGTGTGGTTCCCGCGGGCCTGGCCTCTTTACGGGTTATGGCCCTTGCGTGCCTTGAA
TTACTTCCACCTGGCTGCAGTACGTGATTCTTGATCCCGAGCTTCGGGTTGGAAGTGGGTGGGAGAGTTC
GAGGCCTTGCGCTTAAGGAGCCCCTTCGCCTCGTGCTTGAGTTGAGGCCTGGCCTGGGCGCTGGGGCCGC
CGCGTGCGAATCTGGTGGCACCTTCGCGCCTGTCTCGCTGCTTTCGATAAGTCTCTAGCCATTTAAAATT
TTTGATGACCTGCTGCGACGCTTTTTTTCTGGCAAGATAGTCTTGTAAATGCGGGCCAAGATCTGCACAC
TGGTATTTCGGTTTTTGGGGCCGCGGGCGGCGACGGGGCCCGTGCGTCCCAGCGCACATGTTCGGCGAGG
CGGGGCCTGCGAGCGCGGCCACCGAGAATCGGACGGGGGTAGTCTCAAGCTGGCCGGCCTGCTCTGGTGC
CTGGCCTCGCGCCGCCGTGTATCGCCCCGCCCTGGGCGGCAAGGCTGGCCCGGTCGGCACCAGTTGCGTG
AGCGGAAAGATGGCCGCTTCCCGGCCCTGCTGCAGGGAGCTCAAAATGGAGGACGCGGCGCTCGGGAGAG
CGGGCGGGTGAGTCACCCACACAAAGGAAAAGGGCCTTTCCGTCCTCAGCCGTCGCTTCATGTGACTCCA
CGGAGTACCGGGCGCCGTCCAGGCACCTCGATTAGTTCTCGAGCTTTTGGAGTACGTCGTCTTTAGGTTG
GGGGGAGGGGTTTTATGCGATGGAGTTTCCCCACACTGAGTGGGTGGAGACTGAAGTTAGGCCAGCTTGG
CACTTGATGTAATTCTCCTTGGAATTTGCCCTTTTTGAGTTTGGATCTTGGTTCATTCTCAAGCCTCAGA
CAGTGGTTCAAAGTTTTTTTCTTCCATTTCAGGTGTCGTGAAGCGGCCCTGCAGATATCAACAAGTTTGT
ACAAAAAAGTTGGCATGGTTTACCCATACGATGTTCCAGATTACGCTAGTGCTGAGGGGTACCAGTACAG
AGCGCTGTATGATTATAAAAAGGAAAGAGAAGAAGATATTGACTTGCACTTGGGTGACATATTGACTGTG
AATAAAGGGTCCTTAGTAGCTCTTGGATTCAGTGATGGACAGGAAGCCAGGCCTGAAGAAATTGGCTGGT
TAAATGGCTATAATGAAACCACAGGGGAAAGGGGGGACTTTCCGGGAACTTATGTAGAATATATTGGAAG
GAAAAAAATCTCGCCTCCCACACCAAAGCCCCGGCCACCTCGGCCTCTTCCTGTTGCACCAGGTTCTTCG
AAAACTGAAGCAGATGTTGAACAACAAGCTTTGACTCTCCCGGATCTTGCAGAGCAGTTTGCCCCTCCTG
ACATTGCCCCGCCTCTTCTTATCAAGCTCGTGGAAGCCATTGAAAAGAAAGGTCTGGAATGTTCAACTCT
ATACAGAACACAGAGCTCCAGCAACCTGGCAGAATTACGACAGCTTCTTGATTGTGATACACCCTCCGTG
GACTTGGAAATGATCGATGTGCACGTTTTGGCTGACGCTTTCAAACGCTATCTCCTGGACTTACCAAATC
CTGTCATTCCAGCAGCCGTTTACAGTGAAATGATTTCTTTAGCTCCAGAAGTACAAAGCTCCGAAGAATA
TATTCAGCTATTGAAGAAGCTTATTAGGTCGCCTAGCATACCTCATCAGTATTGGCTTACGCTTCAGTAT
TTGTTAAAACATTTCTTCAAGCTCTCTCAAACCTCCAGCAAAAATCTGTTGAATGCAAGAGTACTCTCTG
AAATTTTCAGCCCTATGCTTTTCAGATTCTCAGCAGCCAGCTCTGATAATACTGAAAACCTCATAAAAGT
TATAGAAATTTTAATCTCAACTGAATGGAATGAACGACAGCCTGCACCAGCACTGCCTCCTAAACCACCA
AAACCTACTACTGTAGCCAACAACGGTATGAATAACAATATGTCCTTACAAGATGCTGAATGGTACTGGG
GAGATATCTCGAGGGAAGAAGTGAATGAAAAACTTCGAGATACAGCAGACGGGACCTTTTTGGTACGAGA
TGCGTCTACTAAAATGCATGGTGATTATACTCTTACACTAAGGAAAGGGGGAAATAACAAATTAATCAAA
ATATTTCATCGAGATGGGAAATATGGCTTCTCTGACCCATTAACCTTCAGTTCTGTGGTTGAATTAATAA
ACCACTACCGGAATGAATCTCTAGCTCAGTATAATCCCAAATTGGATGTGAAATTACTTTATCCAGTATC
CAAATACCAACAGGATCAAGTTGTCAAAGAAGATAATATTGAAGCTGTAGGGAAAAAATTACATGAATAT
AACACTCAGTTTCAAGAAAAAAGTCGAGAATATGATAGATTATATGAAGAATATACCCGCACATCCCAGG
AAATCCAAATGAAAAGGACAGCTATTGAAGCATTTAATGAAACCATAAAAATATTTGAAGAACAGTGCCA
GACCCAAGAGCGGTACAGCAAAGAATACATAGAAAAGTTTAAACGTGAAGGCAATGAGAAAGAAATACAA
AGGATTATGCATAATTATGATAAGTTGAAGTCTCGAATCAGTGAAATTATTGACAGTAGAAGAAGATTGG
AAGAAGACTTGAAGAAGCAGGCAGCTGAGTATCGAGAAATTGACAAACGTATGAACAGCATTGAACCAGA
CCTTATCCAGCTGAGAAAGACGAGAGACCAATACTTGATGTGGTTGACTCAAAAAGGTGTTCGGCAAAAG
AAGTTGAACGAGTGGTTGGGCAATGAAAACACTGAAGACCAATATTCACTGGTGGAAGATGATGAAGATT
TGCCCCATCATGATGAGAAGACATGGAATGTTGGAAGCAGCAACCGAAACAAAGCTGAAAACCTGTTGCG
AGGGAAGCGAGATGGCACTTTTCTTGTCCGGGAGAGCAGTAAACAGGGCTGCTATGCCTGCTCTGTAGTG
GTGGACGGCGAAGTAAAGCATTGTGTCATAAACAAAACAGCAACTGGCTATGGCTTTGCCGAGCCCTATA
ACTTGTACAGCTCTCTGAAAGAACTGGTGCTACATTACCAACACACCTCCCTTGTGCAGCACAACGACTC
CCTCAATGTCACACTAGCCTACCCAGTATATGCACAGCAGAGGCGATGCCCAACTTTCTTGTACAAAGTG
GTTGATATCCAGCACAGTGGCGGCCGCTCGAGTCTAGAGGGCCCGCGGTTCGAAGGTAAGCCTATCCCTA
ACCCTCTCCTCGGTCTCGATTCTACGCGTACCGGTTAGTAATGAGATCCCTCCCCCCCCCCTAACGTTAC
TGGCCGAAGCCGCTTGGAATAAGGCCGGTGTGCGTTTGTCTATATGTTATTTTCCACCATATTGCCGTCT
TTTGGCAATGTGAGGGCCCGGAAACCTGGCCCTGTCTTCTTGACGAGCATTCCTAGGGGTCTTTCCCCTC
TCGCCAAAGGAATGCAAGGTCTGTTGAATGTCGTGAAGGAAGCAGTTCCTCTGGAAGCTTCTTGAAGACA
AACAACGTCTGTAGCGACCCTTTGCAGGCAGCGGAACCCCCCACCTGGCGACAGGTGCCTCTGCGGCCAA
AAGCCACGTGTATAAGATACACCTGCAAAGGCGGCACAACCCCAGTGCCACGTTGTGAGTTGGATAGTTG
TGGAAAGAGTCAAATGGCTCTCCTCAAGCGTATTCAACAAGGGGCTGAAGGATGCCCAGAAGGTACCCCA
TTGTATGGGATCTGATCTGGGGCCTCGGTGCACATGCTTTACATGTGTTTAGTCGAGGTTAAAAAAACGT
CTAGGCCCCCCGAACCACGGGGACGTGGTTTTCCTTTGAAAAACACGATGATAATATGGCCACACATATG
GTGAGCAAGGGCGAGGAGCTGTTCACCGGGGTGGTGCCCATCCTGGTCGAGCTGGACGGCGACGTAAACG
GCCACAAGTTCAGCGTGTCCGGCGAGGGCGAGGGCGATGCCACCTACGGCAAGCTGACCCTGAAGTTCAT
CTGCACCACCGGCAAGCTGCCCGTGCCCTGGCCCACCCTCGTGACCACCCTGACCTACGGCGTGCAGTGC
TTCAGCCGCTACCCCGACCACATGAAGCAGCACGACTTCTTCAAGTCCGCCATGCCCGAAGGCTACGTCC
AGGAGCGCACCATCTTCTTCAAGGACGACGGCAACTACAAGACCCGCGCCGAGGTGAAGTTCGAGGGCGA
CACCCTGGTGAACCGCATCGAGCTGAAGGGCATCGACTTCAAGGAGGACGGCAACATCCTGGGGCACAAG
CTGGAGTACAACTACAACAGCCACAACGTCTATATCATGGCCGACAAGCAGAAGAACGGCATCAAGGTGA
ACTTCAAGATCCGCCACAACATCGAGGACGGCAGCGTGCAGCTCGCCGACCACTACCAGCAGAACACCCC
CATCGGCGACGGCCCCGTGCTGCTGCCCGACAACCACTACCTGAGCACCCAGTCCGCCCTGAGCAAAGAC
CCCAACGAGAAGCGCGATCACATGGTCCTGCTGGAGTTCGTGACCGCCGCCGGGATCACTCTCGGCATGG
ACGAGCTGTACAAGTAAATCGATAGATCCTAATCAACCTCTGGATTACAAAATTTGTGAAAGATTGACTG
GTATTCTTAACTATGTTGCTCCTTTTACGCTATGTGGATACGCTGCTTTAATGCCTTTGTATCATGCTAT
TGCTTCCCGTATGGCTTTCATTTTCTCCTCCTTGTATAAATCCTGGTTGCTGTCTCTTTATGAGGAGTTG
TGGCCCGTTGTCAGGCAACGTGGCGTGGTGTGCACTGTGTTTGCTGACGCAACCCCCACTGGTTGGGGCA
TTGCCACCACCTGTCAGCTCCTTTCCGGGACTTTCGCTTTCCCCCTCCCTATTGCCACGGCGGAACTCAT
CGCCGCCTGCCTTGCCCGCTGCTGGACAGGGGCTCGGCTGTTGGGCACTGACAATTCCGTGGTGTTGTCG
GGGAAATCATCGTCCTTTCCTTGGCTGCTCGCCTGTGTTGCCACCTGGATTCTGCGCGGGACGTCCTTCT
GCTACGTCCCTTCGGCCCTCAATCCAGCGGACCTTCCTTCCCGCGGCCTGCTGCCGGCTCTGCGGCCTCT
TCCGCGTCTTCGCCTTCGCCCTCAGACGAGTCGGATCTCCCTTTGGGCCGCCTCCCCGCCTGAGATCCTT
TAAGACCAATGACTTACAAGGCAGCTGTAGATCTTAGCCACTTTTTAAAAGAAAAGGGGGGACTGGAAGG
GCTAATTCACTCCCAACGAAGACAAGATCTGCTTTTTGCTTGTACTGGGTCTCTCTGGTTAGACCAGATC
TGAGCCTGGGAGCTCTCTGGCTAACTAGGGAACCCACTGCTTAAGCCTCAATAAAGCTTGCCTTGAGTGC
TTCAAGTAGTGTGTGCCCGTCTGTTGTGTGACTCTGGTAACTAGAGATCCCTCAGACCCTTTTAGTCAGT
GTGGAAAATCTCTAGCAGTAGTAGTTCATGTCATCTTATTATTCAGTATTTATAACTTGCAAAGAAATGA
ATATCAGAGAGTGAGAGGCCCGGGTTAATTAAGGAAAGGGCTAGATCATTCTTGAAGACGAAAGGGCCTC
GTGATACGCCTATTTTTATAGGTTAATGTCATGATAATAATGGTTTCTTAGACGTCAGGTGGCACTTTTC
GGGGAAATGTGCGCGGAACCCCTATTTGTTTATTTTTCTAAATACATTCAAATATGTATCCGCTCATGAG
ACAATAACCCTGATAAATGCTTCAATAATATTGAAAAAGGAAGAGTATGAGTATTCAACATTTCCGTGTC
GCCCTTATTCCCTTTTTTGCGGCATTTTGCCTTCCTGTTTTTGCTCACCCAGAAACGCTGGTGAAAGTAA
AAGATGCTGAAGATCAGTTGGGTGCACGAGTGGGTTACATCGAACTGGATCTCAACAGCGGTAAGATCCT
TGAGAGTTTTCGCCCCGAAGAACGTTTTCCAATGATGAGCACTTTTAAAGTTCTGCTATGTGGCGCGGTA
TTATCCCGTGTTGACGCCGGGCAAGAGCAACTCGGTCGCCGCATACACTATTCTCAGAATGACTTGGTTG
AGTACTCACCAGTCACAGAAAAGCATCTTACGGATGGCATGACAGTAAGAGAATTATGCAGTGCTGCCAT
AACCATGAGTGATAACACTGCGGCCAACTTACTTCTGACAACGATCGGAGGACCGAAGGAGCTAACCGCT
TTTTTGCACAACATGGGGGATCATGTAACTCGCCTTGATCGTTGGGAACCGGAGCTGAATGAAGCCATAC
CAAACGACGAGCGTGACACCACGATGCCTGTAGCAATGGCAACAACGTTGCGCAAACTATTAACTGGCGA
ACTACTTACTCTAGCTTCCCGGCAACAATTAATAGACTGGATGGAGGCGGATAAAGTTGCAGGACCACTT
CTGCGCTCGGCCCTTCCGGCTGGCTGGTTTATTGCTGATAAATCTGGAGCCGGTGAGCGTGGGTCTCGCG
GTATCATTGCAGCACTGGGGCCAGATGGTAAGCCCTCCCGTATCGTAGTTATCTACACGACGGGGAGTCA
GGCAACTATGGATGAACGAAATAGACAGATCGCTGAGATAGGTGCCTCACTGATTAAGCATTGGTAACTG
TCAGACCAAGTTTACTCATATATACTTTAGATTGATTTAAAACTTCATTTTTAATTTAAAAGGATCTAGG
TGAAGATCCTTTTTGATAATCTCATGACCAAAATCCCTTAACGTGAGTTTTCGTTCCACTGAGCGTCAGA
CCCCGTAGAAAAGATCAAAGGATCTTCTTGAGATCCTTTTTTTCTGCGCGTAATCTGCTGCTTGCAAACA
AAAAAACCACCGCTACCAGCGGTGGTTTGTTTGCCGGATCAAGAGCTACCAACTCTTTTTCCGAAGGTAA
CTGGCTTCAGCAGAGCGCAGATACCAAATACTGTTCTTCTAGTGTAGCCGTAGTTAGGCCACCACTTCAA
GAACTCTGTAGCACCGCCTACATACCTCGCTCTGCTAATCCTGTTACCAGTGGCTGCTGCCAGTGGCGAT
AAGTCGTGTCTTACCGGGTTGGACTCAAGACGATAGTTACCGGATAAGGCGCAGCGGTCGGGCTGAACGG
GGGGTTCGTGCACACAGCCCAGCTTGGAGCGAACGACCTACACCGAACTGAGATACCTACAGCGTGAGCT
ATGAGAAAGCGCCACGCTTCCCGAAGGGAGAAAGGCGGACAGGTATCCGGTAAGCGGCAGGGTCGGAACA
GGAGAGCGCACGAGGGAGCTTCCAGGGGGAAACGCCTGGTATCTTTATAGTCCTGTCGGGTTTCGCCACC
TCTGACTTGAGCGTCGATTTTTGTGATGCTCGTCAGGGGGGCGGAGCCTATGGAAAAACGCCAGCAACGC
GGCCTTTTTACGGTTCCTGGCCTTTTGCTGGCCTTTTGCTCACATGTTCTTTCCTGCGTTATCCCCTGAT
TCTGTGGATAACCGTATTACCGCCTTTGAGTGAGCTGATACCGCTCGCCGCAGCCGAACGACCGAGCGCA
GCGAGTCAGTGAGCGAGGAAGCGGAAGAGCGCCCAATACGCAAACCGCCTCTCCCCGCGCGTTGGCCGAT
TCATTAATGCAGCAAGCTCATGGCTGACTAATTTTTTTTATTTATGCAGAGGCCGAGGCCGCCTCGGCCT
CTGAGCTATTCCAGAAGTAGTGAGGAGGCTTTTTTGGAGGCCTAGGCTTTTGCAAAAAGCTCCCCGTGGC
ACGACAGGTTTCCCGACTGGAAAGCGGGCAGTGAGCGCAACGCAATTAATGTGAGTTAGCTCACTCATTA
GGCACCCCAGGCTTTACACTTTATGCTTCCGGCTCGTATGTTGTGTGGAATTGTGAGCGGATAACAATTT
CACACAGGAAACAGCTATGACATGATTACGAATTTCACAAATAAAGCATTTTTTTCACTGCATTCTAGTT
GTGGTTTGTCCAAACTCATCAATGTATCTTATCATGTCTGGATCAACTGGATAACTCAAGCTAACCAAAA
TCATCCCAAACTTCCCACCCCATACCCTATTACCACTGCCAATTACCTGTGGTTTCATTTACTCTAAACC
TGTGATTCCTCTGAATTATTTTCATTTTAAAGAAATTGTATTTGTTAAATATGTACTACAAACTTAGTAG
T
