>Addgene plasmid #116597 | pHAGE-PIK3R1-K567E | depositor partial sequence | sequence record 219472 | insert
ATGAGTGCTGAGGGGTACCAGTACAGAGCGCTGTATGATTATAAAAAGGAAAGAGAAGAAGATATTGACT
TGCACTTGGGTGACATATTGACTGTGAATAAAGGGTCCTTAGTAGCTCTTGGATTCAGTGATGGACAGGA
AGCCAGGCCTGAAGAAATTGGCTGGTTAAATGGCTATAATGAAACCACAGGGGAAAGGGGGGACTTTCCG
GGAACTTATGTAGAATATATTGGAAGGAAAAAAATCTCGCCTCCCACACCAAAGCCCCGGCCACCTCGGC
CTCTTCCTGTTGCACCAGGTTCTTCGAAAACTGAAGCAGATGTTGAACAACAAGCTTTGACTCTCCCGGA
TCTTGCAGAGCAGTTTGCCCCTCCTGACATTGCCCCGCCTCTTCTTATCAAGCTCGTGGAAGCCATTGAA
AAGAAAGGTCTGGAATGTTCAACTCTATACAGAACACAGAGCTCCAGCAACCTGGCAGAATTACGACAGC
TTCTTGATTGTGATACACCCTCCGTGGACTTGGAAATGATCGATGTGCACGTTTTGGCTGACGCTTTCAA
ACGCTATCTCCTGGACTTACCAAATCCTGTCATTCCAGCAGCCGTTTACAGTGAAATGATTTCTTTAGCT
CCAGAAGTACAAAGCTCCGAAGAATATATTCAGCTATTGAAGAAGCTTATTAGGTCGCCTAGCATACCTC
ATCAGTATTGGCTTACGCTTCAGTATTTGTTAAAACATTTCTTCAAGCTCTCTCAAACCTCCAGCAAAAA
TCTGTTGAATGCAAGAGTACTCTCTGAAATTTTCAGCCCTATGCTTTTCAGATTCTCAGCAGCCAGCTCT
GATAATACTGAAAACCTCATAAAAGTTATAGAAATTTTAATCTCAACTGAATGGAATGAACGACAGCCTG
CACCAGCACTGCCTCCTAAACCACCAAAACCTACTACTGTAGCCAACAACGGTATGAATAACAATATGTC
CTTACAAGATGCTGAATGGTACTGGGGAGATATCTCGAGGGAAGAAGTGAATGAAAAACTTCGAGATACA
GCAGACGGGACCTTTTTGGTACGAGATGCGTCTACTAAAATGCATGGTGATTATACTCTTACACTAAGGA
AAGGGGGAAATAACAAATTAATCAAAATATTTCATCGAGATGGGAAATATGGCTTCTCTGACCCATTAAC
CTTCAGTTCTGTGGTTGAATTAATAAACCACTACCGGAATGAATCTCTAGCTCAGTATAATCCCAAATTG
GATGTGAAATTACTTTATCCAGTATCCAAATACCAACAGGATCAAGTTGTCAAAGAAGATAATATTGAAG
CTGTAGGGAAAAAATTACATGAATATAACACTCAGTTTCAAGAAAAAAGTCGAGAATATGATAGATTATA
TGAAGAATATACCCGCACATCCCAGGAAATCCAAATGAAAAGGACAGCTATTGAAGCATTTAATGAAACC
ATAAAAATATTTGAAGAACAGTGCCAGACCCAAGAGCGGTACAGCAAAGAATACATAGAAAAGTTTAAAC
GTGAAGGCAATGAGAAAGAAATACAAAGGATTATGCATAATTATGATAAGTTGAAGTCTCGAATCAGTGA
AATTATTGACAGTAGAAGAAGATTGGAAGAAGACTTGAAGAAGCAGGCAGCTGAGTATCGAGAAATTGAC
AAACGTATGAACAGCATTGAACCAGACCTTATCCAGCTGAGAAAGACGAGAGACCAATACTTGATGTGGT
TGACTCAAAAAGGTGTTCGGCAAAAGAAGTTGAACGAGTGGTTGGGCAATGAAAACACTGAAGACCAATA
TTCACTGGTGGAAGATGATGAAGATTTGCCCCATCATGATGAGAAGACATGGAATGTTGGAAGCAGCAAC
CGAAACAAAGCTGAAAACCTGTTGCGAGGGAAGCGAGATGGCACTTTTCTTGTCCGGGAGAGCAGTAAAC
AGGGCTGCTATGCCTGCTCTGTAGTGGTGGACGGCGAAGTAAAGCATTGTGTCATAAACAAAACAGCAAC
TGGCTATGGCTTTGCCGAGCCCTATAACTTGTACAGCTCTCTGAAAGAACTGGTGCTACATTACCAACAC
ACCTCCCTTGTGCAGCACAACGACTCCCTCAATGTCACACTAGCCTACCCAGTATATGCACAGCAGAGGC
GATG
